Addgene plasmid #89834: pLPCX2-FLAG-Smad4
Purpose: Express Smad4 in mammalian cells
Depositing lab: Shengyu Yang. Depositing organization: H. Lee Moffitt Cancer Center and Research Institute. Publication: GATA3 transcription factor abrogates Smad4 transcription factor-mediated fascin overexpression, invadopodium formation, and breast cancer cell invasion. Sun J, He H, Pillai S, Xiong Y, Challa S, Xu L, Chellappan S, Yang S. J Biol Chem. 2013 Dec 27;288(52):36971-82. doi: 10.1074/jbc.M113.506535. Epub 2013 Nov 14. PubMed 24235142.
Backbone
  Vector backbone: pLNCX2
  Backbone manufacturer: Clontech
  Backbone size w/o insert (bp): 6100
  Vector type: Retroviral
  Selectable markers: Puromycin
Growth in bacteria
  Bacterial resistance: Ampicillin, 100 μg/mL
  Growth temperature: 37°C
  Growth strain: NEB Stable
  Copy number: Low Copy
Gene/Insert
  Gene/Insert name: SMAD4
  Species: H. sapiens (human)
  Insert size (bp): 1672
  GenBank ID: NM_005359.5
  Entrez Gene: SMAD4 (a.k.a. DPC4, JIP, MADH4, MYHRS)
  Promoter: CMV
  Tag / fusion protein: FLAG (N terminal on backbone)
  Cloning method: Restriction Enzyme; 5′ cloning site SalI (not destroyed); 3′ cloning site ClaI (not destroyed)
  Sequencing primers: 5′ GG GTCGAC TG gacaatatgtctattacgaatac; 3′ GG ATCGAT tcagtctaaaggttgtgggtctg
Terms and licenses: Academic/Nonprofit Terms; Industry Terms: Not Available to Industry
How to cite: pLPCX2-FLAG-Smad4 was a gift from Shengyu Yang (Addgene plasmid # 89834 ; http://n2t.net/addgene:89834 ; RRID:Addgene_89834)
