[The description below was written by a language model from this plasmid's Addgene catalogue record and pLannotate feature annotations shown in this document.]
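Description:
pLPCX2-FLAG-Smad4 is a Moloney murine leukemia virus-based gammaretroviral expression vector for producing FLAG-tagged human SMAD4 in mammalian cells. The catalogue lists the backbone as the commercial vector pLNCX2, but the name, the puromycin marker and the full-plasmid sequence all point to a puromycin-resistant derivative of that design. In bacteria it is maintained through a ColE1/pBR322-type origin (with adjacent bom and a rop fragment) and selected with ampicillin via the bla gene; the record lists it as low copy and propagated in a recombination-deficient strain, as is common for LTR-containing plasmids.

In the 7.8 kb full sequence, the proviral region runs from a 5' LTR through the Ψ packaging signal and a truncated, start-codon-less gag segment that enhances packaging, then into the puromycin N-acetyltransferase gene, which is expressed from the LTR-driven transcript. Downstream, an internal CMV immediate-early enhancer/promoter drives a short FLAG epitope fused to the N terminus of the SMAD4 coding sequence, cloned between SalI and ClaI sites, followed by the 3' LTR. Supplying gag, pol and env in a packaging cell line yields replication-incompetent virus that integrates the cassette, allowing puromycin selection of stable cell populations. SMAD4 is the common mediator Smad of TGF-β/BMP signalling, and the associated publication concerns Smad4-dependent fascin expression and breast cancer cell invasion.

A second, 8.5 kb sequence record attached to this entry does not match this description: it shows a neomycin resistance gene in place of PuroR and EGFP rather than FLAG fused to SMAD4. It appears to represent a related pLNCX2-type construct, so the full-plasmid sequence should be taken as the one consistent with the catalogue entry.
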