Features (pLannotate 1.2.2; 17 found; start..end, strand, type, name):
      1..380     +  enhancer       CMV enhancer: human cytomegalovirus immediate early enhancer
    381..584     +  promoter       CMV promoter: human cytomegalovirus (CMV) immediate early promoter
    710..730     +  CDS            FLAG (fragment): FLAG® epitope tag, followed by an enterokinase cleavage site
    737..2392    +  CDS            SMAD4: SMAD4_HUMAN - Also known as DPC4, MADH4. Experimental evidence at protein level: Swiss-Prot protein existence level 1. In muscle physiology, plays a central role in the balance between atrophy and hypertrophy. When recruited by MSTN, promotes atrophy response via phosphorylated SMAD2/4. MSTN decrease causes SMAD4 release and subsequent recruitment by the BMP pathway to promote hypertrophy via phosphorylated SMAD1/5/8. Acts synergistically with SMAD1 and YY1 in bone morphogenetic protein (BMP)-mediated cardiac- specific gene expression. Binds to SMAD binding elements (SBEs) (5'- GTCT/AGAC-3') w
   2441..3034    +  LTR            LTR: long terminal repeat from Moloney murine leukemia virus
   3103..3143    +  CDS            rop (fragment): Rop protein, which maintains plasmids at low copy number; rop
   3245..3385    +  misc_feature   bom: basis of mobility region from pBR322
   3571..4159    -  rep_origin     ori: high-copy-number ColE1/pMB1/pBR322/pUC origin of replication
   4330..5190    -  CDS            AmpR: β-lactamase; bla; confers resistance to ampicillin, carbenicillin, and related antibiotics
   5191..5295    -  promoter       AmpR promoter: bla
   5542..5649    +  LTR            3' LTR (ΔU3) (fragment): self-inactivating 3' long terminal repeat (LTR) from Moloney murine leukemia virus
   5666..5723    +  LTR            LTR (fragment): long terminal repeat from Moloney murine leukemia virus
   5737..5800    +  LTR            LTR (fragment): long terminal repeat from Moloney murine leukemia virus
   5953..6128    +  LTR            5' LTR (truncated): truncated long terminal repeat from Moloney murine sarcoma virus
   6250..6524    +  misc_feature   MESV Ψ (fragment): packaging signal of murine embryonic stem cell virus
   6591..7007    +  CDS            gag (truncated): truncated Moloney murine leukemia virus (MMLV) gag gene lacking the start codon
   7033..7632    +  CDS            PuroR: puromycin N-acetyltransferase; pac from Streptomyces alboniger; confers resistance to puromycin
>Addgene plasmid #89834 | pLPCX2-FLAG-Smad4 | addgene full sequence | sequence record 190133 | Addgene NGS Result
GACATTGATTATTGACTAGTTATTAATAGTAATCAATTACGGGGTCATTAGTTCATAGCCCATATATGGA
GTTCCGCGTTACATAACTTACGGTAAATGGCCCGCCTGGCTGACCGCCCAACGACCCCCGCCCATTGACG
TCAATAATGACGTATGTTCCCATAGTAACGCCAATAGGGACTTTCCATTGACGTCAATGGGTGGAGTATT
TACGGTAAACTGCCCACTTGGCAGTACATCAAGTGTATCATATGCCAAGTACGCCCCCTATTGACGTCAA
TGACGGTAAATGGCCCGCCTGGCATTATGCCCAGTACATGACCTTATGGGACTTTCCTACTTGGCAGTAC
ATCTACGTATTAGTCATCGCTATTACCATGGTGATGCGGTTTTGGCAGTACATCAATGGGCGTGGATAGC
GGTTTGACTCACGGGGATTTCCAAGTCTCCACCCCATTGACGTCAATGGGAGTTTGTTTTGGCACCAAAA
TCAACGGGACTTTCCAAAATGTCGTAACAACTCCGCCCCATTGACGCAAATGGGCGGTAGGCGTGTACGG
TGGGAGGTCTATATAAGCAGAGCTCGTTTAGTGAACCGTCAGATCGCCTGGAGACGCCATCCACGCTGTT
TTGACCTCCATAGAAGACACCGGGACCGATCCAGCCTCCGCGGCCCCAAGCCCTCGAGGGCTTGTTCGAT
ACCATGGACTACAAGGACGACGATGACAAGGGTCGACTGGACAATATGTCTATTACGAATACACCAACAA
GTAATGATGCCTGTCTGAGCATTGTGCATAGTTTGATGTGCCATAGACAAGGTGGAGAGAGTGAAACATT
TGCAAAAAGAGCAATTGAAAGTTTGGTAAAGAAGCTGAAGGAGAAAAAAGATGAATTGGATTCTTTAATA
ACAGCTATAACTACAAATGGAGCTCATCCTAGTAAATGTGTTACCATACAGAGAACATTGGATGGGAGGC
TTCAGGTGGCTGGTCGGAAAGGATTTCCTCATGTGATCTATGCCCGTCTCTGGAGGTGGCCTGATCTTCA
CAAAAATGAACTAAAACATGTTAAATATTGTCAGTATGCGTTTGACTTAAAATGTGATAGTGTCTGTGTG
AATCCATATCACTACGAACGAGTTGTATCACCTGGAATTGATCTCTCAGGATTAACACTGCAGAGTAATG
CTCCATCAAGTATGATGGTGAAGGATGAATACGTTCATGACTTTGAGGGACAGCCATCGTTGTCCACTGA
AGGACATTCAATTCAAACCATCCAGCATCCACCAAGTAATCGTGCATCGACAGAGACATACAGCACCCCA
GCTCTGTTAGCCCCATCTGAGTCTAATGCTACCAGCACTGCCAACTTTCCCAACATTCCTGTGGCTTCCA
CAAGTCAGCCTGCCAGTATACTGGGGGGCAGCCATAGTGAAGGACTGTTGCAGATAGCATCAGGGCCTCA
GCCAGGACAGCAGCAGAATGGATTTACTGGTCAGCCAGCTACTTACCATCATAACAGCACTACCACCTGG
ACTGGAAGTAGGACTGCACCATACACACCTAATTTGCCTCACCACCAAAACGGCCATCTTCAGCACCACC
CGCCTATGCCGCCCCATCCCGGACATTACTGGCCTGTTCACAATGAGCTTGCATTCCAGCCTCCCATTTC
CAATCATCCTGCTCCTGAGTATTGGTGTTCCATTGCTTACTTTGAAATGGATGTTCAGGTAGGAGAGACA
TTTAAGGTTCCTTCAAGCTGCCCTATTGTTACTGTTGATGGATACGTGGACCCTTCTGGAGGAGATCGCT
TTTGTTTGGGTCAACTCTCCAATGTCCACAGGACAGAAGCCATTGAGAGAGCAAGGTTGCACATAGGCAA
AGGTGTGCAGTTGGAATGTAAAGGTGAAGGTGATGTTTGGGTCAGGTGCCTTAGTGACCACGCGGTCTTT
GTACAGAGTTACTACTTAGACAGAGAAGCTGGGCGTGCACCTGGAGATGCTGTTCATAAGATCTACCCAA
GTGCATATATAAAGGTCTTTGATTTGCGTCAGTGTCATCGACAGATGCAGCAGCAGGCGGCTACTGCACA
AGCTGCAGCAGCTGCCCAGGCAGCAGCCGTGGCAGGAAACATCCCTGGCCCAGGATCAGTAGGTGGAATA
GCTCCAGCTATCAGTCTGTCAGCTGCTGCTGGAATTGGTGTTGATGACCTTCGTCGCTTATGCATACTCA
GGATGAGTTTTGTGAAAGGCTGGGGACCGGATTACCCAAGACAGAGCATCAAAGAAACACCTTGCTGGAT
TGAAATTCACTTACACCGGGCCCTCCAGCTCCTAGACGAAGTACTTCATACCATGCCGATTGCAGACCCA
CAACCTTTAGACTGAATCGATAAAATAAAAGATTTTATTTAGTCTCCAGAAAAAGGGGGGAATGAAAGAC
CCCACCTGTAGGTTTGGCAAGCTAGCTTAAGTAACGCCATTTTGCAAGGCATGGAAAAATACATAACTGA
GAATAGAGAAGTTCAGATCAAGGTCAGGAACAGATGGAACAGCTGAATATGGGCCAAACAGGATATCTGT
GGTAAGCAGTTCCTGCCCCGGCTCAGGGCCAAGAACAGATGGAACAGCTGAATATGGGCCAAACAGGATA
TCTGTGGTAAGCAGTTCCTGCCCCGGCTCAGGGCCAAGAACAGATGGTCCCCAGATGCGGTCCAGCCCTC
AGCAGTTTCTAGAGAACCATCAGATGTTTCCAGGGTGCCCCAAGGACCTGAAATGACCCTGTGCCTTATT
TGAACTAACCAATCAGTTCGCTTCTCGCTTCTGTTCGCGCGCTTCTGCTCCCCGAGCTCAATAAAAGAGC
CCACAACCCCTCACTCGGGGCGCCAGTCCTCCGATTGACTGAGTCGCCCGGGTACCCGTGTATCCAATAA
ACCCTCTTGCAGTTGCATCCGACTTGTGGTCTCGCTGTTCCTTGGGAGGGTCTCCTCTGAGTGATTGACT
ACCCGTCAGCGGGGGTCTTTCATTTGGGGGCTCGTCCGGGATCGGGAGACCCCTGCCCAGGGACCACCGA
CCCACCACCGGGAGGTAAGCTGGCTGCCTCGCGCGTTTCGGTGATGACGGTGAAAACCTCTGACACATGC
AGCTCCCGGAGACGGTCACAGCTTGTCTGTAAGCGGATGCCGGGAGCAGACAAGCCCGTCAGGGCGCGTC
AGCGGGTGTTGGCGGGTGTCGGGGCGCAGCCATGACCCAGTCACGTAGCGATAGCGGAGTGTATACTGGC
TTAACTATGCGGCATCAGAGCAGATTGTACTGAGAGTGCACCATATGCGGTGTGAAATACCGCACAGATG
CGTAAGGAGAAAATACCGCATCAGGCGCTCTTCCGCTTCCTCGCTCACTGACTCGCTGCGCTCGGTCGTT
CGGCTGCGGCGAGCGGTATCAGCTCACTCAAAGGCGGTAATACGGTTATCCACAGAATCAGGGGATAACG
CAGGAAAGAACATGTGAGCAAAAGGCCAGCAAAAGGCCAGGAACCGTAAAAAGGCCGCGTTGCTGGCGTT
TTTCCATAGGCTCCGCCCCCCTGACGAGCATCACAAAAATCGACGCTCAAGTCAGAGGTGGCGAAACCCG
ACAGGACTATAAAGATACCAGGCGTTTCCCCCTGGAAGCTCCCTCGTGCGCTCTCCTGTTCCGACCCTGC
CGCTTACCGGATACCTGTCCGCCTTTCTCCCTTCGGGAAGCGTGGCGCTTTCTCATAGCTCACGCTGTAG
GTATCTCAGTTCGGTGTAGGTCGTTCGCTCCAAGCTGGGCTGTGTGCACGAACCCCCCGTTCAGCCCGAC
CGCTGCGCCTTATCCGGTAACTATCGTCTTGAGTCCAACCCGGTAAGACACGACTTATCGCCACTGGCAG
CAGCCACTGGTAACAGGATTAGCAGAGCGAGGTATGTAGGCGGTGCTACAGAGTTCTTGAAGTGGTGGCC
TAACTACGGCTACACTAGAAGGACAGTATTTGGTATCTGCGCTCTGCTGAAGCCAGTTACCTTCGGAAAA
AGAGTTGGTAGCTCTTGATCCGGCAAACAAACCACCGCTGGTAGCGGTGGTTTTTTTGTTTGCAAGCAGC
AGATTACTCGCAGAAAAAAAGGATCTCAAGAAGATCCTTTGATCTTTTCTACGGGGTCTGACGCTCAGTG
GAACGAAAACTCACGTTAAGGGATTTTGGTCATGAGATTATCAAAAAGGATCTTCACCTAGATCCTTTTA
AATTAAAAATGAAGTTTTAAATCAATCTAAAGTATATATGAGTAAACTTGGTCTGACAGTTACCAATGCT
TAATCAGTGAGGCACCTATCTCAGCGATCTGTCTATTTCGTTCATCCATAGTTGCCTGACTCCCCGTCGT
GTAGATAACTACGATACGGGAGGGCTTACCATCTGGCCCCAGTGCTGCAATGATACCGCGAGACCCACGC
TCACCGGCTCCAGATTTATCAGCAATAAACCAGCCAGCCGGAAGGGCCGAGCGCAGAAGTGGTCCTGCAA
CTTTATCCGCCTCCATCCAGTCTATTAATTGTTGCCGGGAAGCTAGAGTAAGTAGTTCGCCAGTTAATAG
TTTGCGCAACGTTGTTGCCATTGCTGCAGGCATCGTGGTGTCACGCTCGTCGTTTGGTATGGCTTCATTC
AGCTCCGGTTCCCAACGATCAAGGCGAGTTACATGATCCCCCATGTTGTGCAAAAAAGCGGTTAGCTCCT
TCGGTCCTCCGATCGTTGTCAGAAGTAAGTTGGCCGCAGTGTTATCACTCATGGTTATGGCAGCACTGCA
TAATTCTCTTACTGTCATGCCATCCGTAAGATGCTTTTCTGTGACTGGTGAGTACTCAACCAAGTCATTC
TGAGAATAGTGTATGCGGCGACCGAGTTGCTCTTGCCCGGCGTCAACACGGGATAATACCGCGCCACATA
GCAGAACTTTAAAAGTGCTCATCATTGGAAAACGTTCTTCGGGGCGAAAACTCTCAAGGATCTTACCGCT
GTTGAGATCCAGTTCGATGTAACCCACTCGTGCACCCAACTGATCTTCAGCATCTTTTACTTTCACCAGC
GTTTCTGGGTGAGCAAAAACAGGAAGGCAAAATGCCGCAAAAAAGGGAATAAGGGCGACACGGAAATGTT
GAATACTCATACTCTTCCTTTTTCAATATTATTGAAGCATTTATCAGGGTTATTGTCTCATGAGCGGATA
CATATTTGAATGTATTTAGAAAAATAAACAAATAGGGGTTCCGCGCACATTTCCCCGAAAAGTGCCACCT
GACGTCTAAGAAACCATTATTATCATGACATTAACCTATAAAAATAGGCGTATCACGAGGCCCTTTCGTC
TTCAAGAATTCATACCAGATCACCGAAAACTGTCCTCCAAATGTGTCCCCCTCACACTCCCAAATTCGCG
GGCTTCTGCCTCTTAGACCACTCTACCCTATTCCCCACACTCACCGGAGCCAAAGCCGCGGCCCTTCCGT
TTCTTTGCTTTTGAAAGACCCCACCCGTAGGTGGCAAGCTAGCTTAAGTAACGCCACTTTGCAAGGCATG
GAAAAATACATAACTGAGAATAGAAAAGTTCAGATCAAGGTCAGGAACAAAGAAACAGCTGAATACCAAA
CAGGATATCTGTGGTAAGCGGTTCCTGCCCCGGCTCAGGGCCAAGAACAGATGAGACAGCTGAGTGATGG
GCCAAACAGGATATCTGTGGTAAGCAGTTCCTGCCCCGGCTCGGGGCCAAGAACAGATGGTCCCCAGATG
CGGTCCAGCCCTCAGCAGTTTCTAGTGAATCATCAGATGTTTCCAGGGTGCCCCAAGGACCTGAAAATGA
CCCTGTACCTTATTTGAACTAACCAATCAGTTCGCTTCTCGCTTCTGTTCGCGCGCTTCCGCTCTCCGAG
CTCAATAAAAGAGCCCACAACCCCTCACTCGGCGCGCCAGTCTTCCGATAGACTGCGTCGCCCGGGTACC
CGTATTCCCAATAAAGCCTCTTGCTGTTTGCATCCGAATCGTGGTCTCGCTGTTCCTTGGGAGGGTCTCC
TCTGAGTGATTGACTACCCACGACGGGGGTCTTTCATTTGGGGGCTCGTCCGGGATTTGGAGACCCCTGC
CCAGGGACCACCGACCCACCACCGGGAGGTAAGCTGGCCAGCAACTTATCTGTGTCTGTCCGATTGTCTA
GTGTCTATGTTTGATGTTATGCGCCTGCGTCTGTACTAGTTAGCTAACTAGCTCTGTATCTGGCGGACCC
GTGGTGGAACTGACGAGTTCTGAACACCCGGCCGCAACCCTGGGAGACGTCCCAGGGACTTTGGGGGCCG
TTTTTGTGGCCCGACCTGAGGAAGGGAGTCGATGTGGAATCCGACCCCGTCAGGATATGTGGTTCTGGTA
GGAGACGAGAACCTAAAACAGTTCCCGCCTCCGTCTGAATTTTTGCTTTCGGTTTGGAACCGAAGCCGCG
CGTCTTGTCTGCTGCAGCGCTGCAGCATCGTTCTGTGTTGTCTCTGTCTGACTGTGTTTCTGTATTTGTC
TGAAAATTAGGGCCAGACTGTTACCACTCCCTTAAGTTTGACCTTAGGTCACTGGAAAGATGTCGAGCGG
ATCGCTCACAACCAGTCGGTAGATGTCAAGAAGAGACGTTGGGTTACCTTCTGCTCTGCAGAATGGCCAA
CCTTTAACGTCGGATGGCCGCGAGACGGCACCTTTAACCGAGACCTCATCACCCAGGTTAAGATCAAGGT
CTTTTCACCTGGCCCGCATGGACACCCAGACCAGGTCCCCTACATCGTGACCTGGGAAGCCTTGGCTTTT
GACCCCCCTCCCTGGGTCAAGCCCTTTGTACACCCTAAGCCTCCGCCTCCTCTTCCTCCATCCGCCCCGT
CTCTCCCCCTTGAACCTCCTCGTTCGACCCCGCCTCGATCCTCCCTTTATCCAGCCCTCACTCCTTCTCT
AGGCGCCGGAATTCCGATCTGATCAGCTTACCATGACCGAGTACAAGCCCACGGTGCGCCTCGCCACCCG
CGACGACGTCCCCAGGGCCGTACGCACCCTCGCCGCCGCGTTCGCCGACTACCCCGCCACGCGCCACACC
GTCGATCCGGACCGCCACATCGAGCGGGTCACCGAGCTGCAAGAACTCTTCCTCACGCGCGTCGGGCTCG
ACATCGGCAAGGTGTGGGTCGCGGACGACGGCGCCGCGGTGGCGGTCTGGACCACGCCGGAGAGCGTCGA
AGCGGGGGCGGTGTTCGCCGAGATCGGCCCGCGCATGGCCGAGTTGAGCGGTTCCCGGCTGGCCGCGCAG
CAACAGATGGAAGGCCTCCTGGCGCCGCACCGGCCCAAGGAGCCCGCGTGGTTCCTGGCCACCGTCGGCG
TCTCGCCCGACCACCAGGGCAAGGGTCTGGGCAGCGCCGTCGTGCTCCCCGGAGTGGAGGCGGCCGAGCG
CGCCGGGGTGCCCGCCTTCCTGGAGACCTCCGCGCCCCGCAACCTCCCCTTCTACGAGCGGCTCGGCTTC
ACCGTCACCGCCGACGTCGAGGTGCCCGAAGGACCGCGCACCTGGTGCATGACCCGCAAGCCCGGTGCCT
GACGCCCGCCCCACGACCCGCAGCGCCCGACCGAAAGGAGCGCACGACCCCATGCATCGGATCCGGCCAT
TAGCCATATTATTCATTGGTTATATAGCATAAATCAATATTGGCTATTGGCCATTGCATACGTTGTATCC
ATATCATAATATGTACATTTATATTGGCTCATGTCCAACATTACCGCCATGTT
