Features (pLannotate 1.2.2; 18 found; start..end, strand, type, name):
      3..110     +  LTR            3' LTR (ΔU3) (fragment): self-inactivating 3' long terminal repeat (LTR) from Moloney murine leukemia virus
    127..184     +  LTR            LTR (fragment): long terminal repeat from Moloney murine leukemia virus
    198..261     +  LTR            LTR (fragment): long terminal repeat from Moloney murine leukemia virus
    414..589     +  LTR            5' LTR (truncated): truncated long terminal repeat from Moloney murine sarcoma virus
    711..985     +  misc_feature   MESV Ψ (fragment): packaging signal of murine embryonic stem cell virus
   1052..1468    +  CDS            gag (truncated): truncated Moloney murine leukemia virus (MMLV) gag gene lacking the start codon
   1512..2303    +  CDS            neo: KKA2_KLEPN - Also known as kan, nptII. Experimental evidence at protein level: Swiss-Prot protein existence level 1. Resistance to kanamycin, neomycin, paromomycin, ribostamycin, butirosin and gentamicin B. From Klebsiella pneumoniae.
   2377..2680    +  enhancer       CMV enhancer: human cytomegalovirus immediate early enhancer
   2681..2884    +  promoter       CMV promoter: human cytomegalovirus (CMV) immediate early promoter
   2907..2929    +  misc_feature   MCS (fragment): multiple cloning site
   2931..3647    +  CDS            EGFP: EGFP is a basic (constitutively fluorescent) green fluorescent protein published in 1996, derived from Aequorea victoria. It is reported to be a rapidly-maturing weak dimer with moderate acid sensitivity.
   3654..5309    +  CDS            SMAD4: SMAD4_HUMAN - Also known as DPC4, MADH4. Experimental evidence at protein level: Swiss-Prot protein existence level 1. In muscle physiology, plays a central role in the balance between atrophy and hypertrophy. When recruited by MSTN, promotes atrophy response via phosphorylated SMAD2/4. MSTN decrease causes SMAD4 release and subsequent recruitment by the BMP pathway to promote hypertrophy via phosphorylated SMAD1/5/8. Acts synergistically with SMAD1 and YY1 in bone morphogenetic protein (BMP)-mediated cardiac- specific gene expression. Binds to SMAD binding elements (SBEs) (5'- GTCT/AGAC-3') w
   5358..5951    +  LTR            LTR: long terminal repeat from Moloney murine leukemia virus
   6020..6060    +  CDS            rop (fragment): Rop protein, which maintains plasmids at low copy number; rop
   6162..6302    +  misc_feature   bom: basis of mobility region from pBR322
   6488..7076    -  rep_origin     ori: high-copy-number ColE1/pMB1/pBR322/pUC origin of replication
   7247..8107    -  CDS            AmpR: β-lactamase; bla; confers resistance to ampicillin, carbenicillin, and related antibiotics
   8108..8212    -  promoter       AmpR promoter: bla
>Addgene plasmid #89834 | pLPCX2-FLAG-Smad4 Sequencing Result | analyzer sequence | sequence record 181129
TTTGAAAGACCCCACCCGTAGGTGGCAAGCTAGCTTAAGTAACGCCACTTTGCAAGGCATGGAAAAATAC
ATAACTGAGAATAGAAAAGTTCAGATCAAGGTCAGGAACAAAGAAACAGCTGAATACCAAACAGGATATC
TGTGGTAAGCGGTTCCTGCCCCGGCTCAGGGCCAAGAACAGATGAGACAGCTGAGTGATGGGCCAAACAG
GATATCTGTGGTAAGCAGTTCCTGCCCCGGCTCGGGGCCAAGAACAGATGGTCCCCAGATGCGGTCCAGC
CCTCAGCAGTTTCTAGTGAATCATCAGATGTTTCCAGGGTGCCCCAAGGACCTGAAAATGACCCTGTACC
TTATTTGAACTAACCAATCAGTTCGCTTCTCGCTTCTGTTCGCGCGCTTCCGCTCTCCGAGCTCAATAAA
AGAGCCCACAACCCCTCACTCGGCGCGCCAGTCTTCCGATAGACTGCGTCGCCCGGGTACCCGTATTCCC
AATAAAGCCTCTTGCTGTTTGCATCCGAATCGTGGTCTCGCTGTTCCTTGGGAGGGTCTCCTCTGAGTGA
TTGACTACCCACGACGGGGGTCTTTCATTTGGGGGCTCGTCCGGGATTTGGAGACCCCTGCCCAGGGACC
ACCGACCCACCACCGGGAGGTAAGCTGGCCAGCAACTTATCTGTGTCTGTCCGATTGTCTAGTGTCTATG
TTTGATGTTATGCGCCTGCGTCTGTACTAGTTAGCTAACTAGCTCTGTATCTGGCGGACCCGTGGTGGAA
CTGACGAGTTCTGAACACCCGGCCGCAACCCTGGGAGACGTCCCAGGGACTTTGGGGGCCGTTTTTGTGG
CCCGACCTGAGGAAGGGAGTCGATGTGGAATCCGACCCCGTCAGGATATGTGGTTCTGGTAGGAGACGAG
AACCTAAAACAGTTCCCGCCTCCGTCTGAATTTTTGCTTTCGGTTTGGAACCGAAGCCGCGCGTCTTGTC
TGCTGCAGCGCTGCAGCATCGTTCTGTGTTGTCTCTGTCTGACTGTGTTTCTGTATTTGTCTGAAAATTA
GGGCCAGACTGTTACCACTCCCTTAAGTTTGACCTTAGGTCACTGGAAAGATGTCGAGCGGATCGCTCAC
AACCAGTCGGTAGATGTCAAGAAGAGACGTTGGGTTACCTTCTGCTCTGCAGAATGGCCAACCTTTAACG
TCGGATGGCCGCGAGACGGCACCTTTAACCGAGACCTCATCACCCAGGTTAAGATCAAGGTCTTTTCACC
TGGCCCGCATGGACACCCAGACCAGGTCCCCTACATCGTGACCTGGGAAGCCTTGGCTTTTGACCCCCCT
CCCTGGGTCAAGCCCTTTGTACACCCTAAGCCTCCGCCTCCTCTTCCTCCATCCGCCCCGTCTCTCCCCC
TTGAACCTCCTCGTTCGACCCCGCCTCGATCCTCCCTTTATCCAGCCCTCACTCCTTCTCTAGGCGCCGG
AATTCCGATCTGATCAAGAGACAGGATGAGGATCGTTTCGCATGATTGAACAAGATGGATTGCACGCAGG
TTCTCCGGCCGCTTGGGTGGAGAGGCTATTCGGCTATGACTGGGCACAACAGACAATCGGCTGCTCTGAT
GCCGCCGTGTTCCGGCTGTCAGCGCAGGGGCGCCCGGTTCTTTTTGTCAAGACCGACCTGTCCGGTGCCC
TGAATGAACTGCAGGACGAGGCAGCGCGGCTATCGTGGCTGGCCACGACGGGCGTTCCTTGCGCAGCTGT
GCTCGACGTTGTCACTGAAGCGGGAAGGGACTGGCTGCTATTGGGCGAAGTGCCGGGGCAGGATCTCCTG
TCATCTCACCTTGCTCCTGCCGAGAAAGTATCCATCATGGCTGATGCAATGCGGCGGCTGCATACGCTTG
ATCCGGCTACCTGCCCATTCGACCACCAAGCGAAACATCGCATCGAGCGAGCACGTACTCGGATGGAAGC
CGGTCTTGTCGATCAGGATGATCTGGACGAAGAGCATCAGGGGCTCGCGCCAGCCGAACTGTTCGCCAGG
CTCAAGGCGCGCATGCCCGACGGCGAGGATCTCGTCGTGACCCATGGCGATGCCTGCTTGCCGAATATCA
TGGTGGAAAATGGCCGCTTTTCTGGATTCATCGACTGTGGCCGGCTGGGTGTGGCGGACCGCTATCAGGA
CATAGCGTTGGCTACCCGTGATATTGCTGAAGAGCTTGGCGGCGAATGGGCTGACCGCTTCCTCGTGCTT
TACGGTATCGCCGCTCCCGATTCGCAGCGCATCGCCTTCTATCGCCTTCTTGACGAGTTCTTCTGAGCGG
GACTCTGGGGTTCGAATAGTAATCAATTACGGGGTCATTAGTTCATAGCCCATATATGGAGTTCCGCGTT
ACATAACTTACGGTAAATGGCCCGCCTGGCTGACCGCCCAACGACCCCCGCCCATTGACGTCAATAATGA
CGTATGTTCCCATAGTAACGCCAATAGGGACTTTCCATTGACGTCAATGGGTGGAGTATTTACGGTAAAC
TGCCCACTTGGCAGTACATCAAGTGTATCATATGCCAAGTACGCCCCCTATTGACGTCAATGACGGTAAA
TGGCCCGCCTGGCATTATGCCCAGTACATGACCTTATGGGACTTTCCTACTTGGCAGTACATCTACGTAT
TAGTCATCGCTATTACCATGGTGATGCGGTTTTGGCAGTACATCAATGGGCGTGGATAGCGGTTTGACTC
ACGGGGATTTCCAAGTCTCCACCCCATTGACGTCAATGGGAGTTTGTTTTGGCACCAAAATCAACGGGAC
TTTCCAAAATGTCGTAACAACTCCGCCCCATTGACGCAAATGGGCGGTAGGCGTGTACGGTGGGAGGTCT
ATATAAGCAGAGCTGGTTTAGTGAACCGTCAGATCCGCTAGCGCTACCGGACTCAGATCCATGGTGAGCA
AGGGCGAGGAGCTGTTCACCGGGGTGGTGCCCATCCTGGTCGAGCTGGACGGCGACGTAAACGGCCACAA
GTTCAGCGTGTCCGGCGAGGGCGAGGGCGATGCCACCTACGGCAAGCTGACCCTGAAGTTCATCTGCACC
ACCGGCAAGCTGCCCGTGCCCTGGCCCACCCTCGTGACCACCCTGACCTACGGCGTGCAGTGCTTCAGCC
GCTACCCCGACCACATGAAGCAGCACGACTTCTTCAAGTCCGCCATGCCCGAAGGCTACGTCCAGGAGCG
CACCATCTTCTTCAAGGACGACGGCAACTACAAGACCCGCGCCGAGGTGAAGTTCGAGGGCGACACCCTG
GTGAACCGCATCGAGCTGAAGGGCATCGACTTCAAGGAGGACGGCAACATCCTGGGGCACAAGCTGGAGT
ACAACTACAACAGCCACAACGTCTATATCATGGCCGACAAGCAGAAGAACGGCATCAAGGTGAACTTCAA
GATCCGCCACAACATCGAGGACGGCAGCGTGCAGCTCGCCGACCACTACCAGCAGAACACCCCCATCGGC
GACGGCCCCGTGCTGCTGCCCGACAACCACTACCTGAGCACCCAGTCCGCCCTGAGCAAAGACCCCAACG
AGAAGCGCGATCACATGGTCCTGCTGGAGTTCGTGACCGCCGCCGGGATCACTCTCGGCATGGACGAGCT
GTACAAGAGATCCATGGACAATATGTCTATTACGAATACACCAACAAGTAATGATGCCTGTCTGAGCATT
GTGCATAGTTTGATGTGCCATAGACAAGGTGGAGAGAGTGAAACATTTGCAAAAAGAGCAATTGAAAGTT
TGGTAAAGAAGCTGAAGGAGAAAAAAGATGAATTGGATTCTTTAATAACAGCTATAACTACAAATGGAGC
TCATCCTAGTAAATGTGTTACCATACAGAGAACATTGGATGGGAGGCTTCAGGTGGCTGGTCGGAAAGGA
TTTCCTCATGTGATCTATGCCCGTCTCTGGAGGTGGCCTGATCTTCACAAAAATGAACTAAAACATGTTA
AATATTGTCAGTATGCGTTTGACTTAAAATGTGATAGTGTCTGTGTGAATCCATATCACTACGAACGAGT
TGTATCACCTGGAATTGATCTCTCAGGATTAACACTGCAGAGTAATGCTCCATCAAGTATGATGGTGAAG
GATGAATACGTTCATGACTTTGAGGGACAGCCATCGTTGTCCACTGAAGGACATTCAATTCAAACCATCC
AGCATCCACCAAGTAATCGTGCATCGACAGAGACATACAGCACCCCAGCTCTGTTAGCCCCATCTGAGTC
TAATGCTACCAGCACTGCCAACTTTCCCAACATTCCTGTGGCTTCCACAAGTCAGCCTGCCAGTATACTG
GGGGGCAGCCATAGTGAAGGACTGTTGCAGATAGCATCAGGGCCTCAGCCAGGACAGCAGCAGAATGGAT
TTACTGGTCAGCCAGCTACTTACCATCATAACAGCACTACCACCTGGACTGGAAGTAGGACTGCACCATA
CACACCTAATTTGCCTCACCACCAAAACGGCCATCTTCAGCACCACCCGCCTATGCCGCCCCATCCCGGA
CATTACTGGCCTGTTCACAATGAGCTTGCATTCCAGCCTCCCATTTCCAATCATCCTGCTCCTGAGTATT
GGTGTTCCATTGCTTACTTTGAAATGGATGTTCAGGTAGGAGAGACATTTAAGGTTCCTTCAAGCTGCCC
TATTGTTACTGTTGATGGATACGTGGACCCTTCTGGAGGAGATCGCTTTTGTTTGGGTCAACTCTCCAAT
GTCCACAGGACAGAAGCCATTGAGAGAGCAAGGTTGCACATAGGCAAAGGTGTGCAGTTGGAATGTAAAG
GTGAAGGTGATGTTTGGGTCAGGTGCCTTAGTGACCACGCGGTCTTTGTACAGAGTTACTACTTAGACAG
AGAAGCTGGGCGTGCACCTGGAGATGCTGTTCATAAGATCTACCCAAGTGCATATATAAAGGTCTTTGAT
TTGCGTCAGTGTCATCGACAGATGCAGCAGCAGGCGGCTACTGCACAAGCTGCAGCAGCTGCCCAGGCAG
CAGCCGTGGCAGGAAACATCCCTGGCCCAGGATCAGTAGGTGGAATAGCTCCAGCTATCAGTCTGTCAGC
TGCTGCTGGAATTGGTGTTGATGACCTTCGTCGCTTATGCATACTCAGGATGAGTTTTGTGAAAGGCTGG
GGACCGGATTACCCAAGACAGAGCATCAAAGAAACACCTTGCTGGATTGAAATTCACTTACACCGGGCCC
TCCAGCTCCTAGACGAAGTACTTCATACCATGCCGATTGCAGACCCACAACCTTTAGACTGAATCGATAA
AATAAAAGATTTTATTTAGTCTCCAGAAAAAGGGGGGAATGAAAGACCCCACCTGTAGGTTTGGCAAGCT
AGCTTAAGTAACGCCATTTTGCAAGGCATGGAAAAATACATAACTGAGAATAGAGAAGTTCAGATCAAGG
TCAGGAACAGATGGAACAGCTGAATATGGGCCAAACAGGATATCTGTGGTAAGCAGTTCCTGCCCCGGCT
CAGGGCCAAGAACAGATGGAACAGCTGAATATGGGCCAAACAGGATATCTGTGGTAAGCAGTTCCTGCCC
CGGCTCAGGGCCAAGAACAGATGGTCCCCAGATGCGGTCCAGCCCTCAGCAGTTTCTAGAGAACCATCAG
ATGTTTCCAGGGTGCCCCAAGGACCTGAAATGACCCTGTGCCTTATTTGAACTAACCAATCAGTTCGCTT
CTCGCTTCTGTTCGCGCGCTTCTGCTCCCCGAGCTCAATAAAAGAGCCCACAACCCCTCACTCGGGGCGC
CAGTCCTCCGATTGACTGAGTCGCCCGGGTACCCGTGTATCCAATAAACCCTCTTGCAGTTGCATCCGAC
TTGTGGTCTCGCTGTTCCTTGGGAGGGTCTCCTCTGAGTGATTGACTACCCGTCAGCGGGGGTCTTTCAT
TTGGGGGCTCGTCCGGGATCGGGAGACCCCTGCCCAGGGACCACCGACCCACCACCGGGAGGTAAGCTGG
CTGCCTCGCGCGTTTCGGTGATGACGGTGAAAACCTCTGACACATGCAGCTCCCGGAGACGGTCACAGCT
TGTCTGTAAGCGGATGCCGGGAGCAGACAAGCCCGTCAGGGCGCGTCAGCGGGTGTTGGCGGGTGTCGGG
GCGCAGCCATGACCCAGTCACGTAGCGATAGCGGAGTGTATACTGGCTTAACTATGCGGCATCAGAGCAG
ATTGTACTGAGAGTGCACCATATGCGGTGTGAAATACCGCACAGATGCGTAAGGAGAAAATACCGCATCA
GGCGCTCTTCCGCTTCCTCGCTCACTGACTCGCTGCGCTCGGTCGTTCGGCTGCGGCGAGCGGTATCAGC
TCACTCAAAGGCGGTAATACGGTTATCCACAGAATCAGGGGATAACGCAGGAAAGAACATGTGAGCAAAA
GGCCAGCAAAAGGCCAGGAACCGTAAAAAGGCCGCGTTGCTGGCGTTTTTCCATAGGCTCCGCCCCCCTG
ACGAGCATCACAAAAATCGACGCTCAAGTCAGAGGTGGCGAAACCCGACAGGACTATAAAGATACCAGGC
GTTTCCCCCTGGAAGCTCCCTCGTGCGCTCTCCTGTTCCGACCCTGCCGCTTACCGGATACCTGTCCGCC
TTTCTCCCTTCGGGAAGCGTGGCGCTTTCTCATAGCTCACGCTGTAGGTATCTCAGTTCGGTGTAGGTCG
TTCGCTCCAAGCTGGGCTGTGTGCACGAACCCCCCGTTCAGCCCGACCGCTGCGCCTTATCCGGTAACTA
TCGTCTTGAGTCCAACCCGGTAAGACACGACTTATCGCCACTGGCAGCAGCCACTGGTAACAGGATTAGC
AGAGCGAGGTATGTAGGCGGTGCTACAGAGTTCTTGAAGTGGTGGCCTAACTACGGCTACACTAGAAGGA
CAGTATTTGGTATCTGCGCTCTGCTGAAGCCAGTTACCTTCGGAAAAAGAGTTGGTAGCTCTTGATCCGG
CAAACAAACCACCGCTGGTAGCGGTGGTTTTTTTGTTTGCAAGCAGCAGATTACGCGCAGAAAAAAAGGA
TCTCAAGAAGATCCTTTGATCTTTTCTACGGGGTCTGACGCTCAGTGGAACGAAAACTCACGTTAAGGGA
TTTTGGTCATGAGATTATCAAAAAGGATCTTCACCTAGATCCTTTTAAATTAAAAATGAAGTTTTAAATC
AATCTAAAGTATATATGAGTAAACTTGGTCTGACAGTTACCAATGCTTAATCAGTGAGGCACCTATCTCA
GCGATCTGTCTATTTCGTTCATCCATAGTTGCCTGACTCCCCGTCGTGTAGATAACTACGATACGGGAGG
GCTTACCATCTGGCCCCAGTGCTGCAATGATACCGCGAGACCCACGCTCACCGGCTCCAGATTTATCAGC
AATAAACCAGCCAGCCGGAAGGGCCGAGCGCAGAAGTGGTCCTGCAACTTTATCCGCCTCCATCCAGTCT
ATTAATTGTTGCCGGGAAGCTAGAGTAAGTAGTTCGCCAGTTAATAGTTTGCGCAACGTTGTTGCCATTG
CTGCAGGCATCGTGGTGTCACGCTCGTCGTTTGGTATGGCTTCATTCAGCTCCGGTTCCCAACGATCAAG
GCGAGTTACATGATCCCCCATGTTGTGCAAAAAAGCGGTTAGCTCCTTCGGTCCTCCGATCGTTGTCAGA
AGTAAGTTGGCCGCAGTGTTATCACTCATGGTTATGGCAGCACTGCATAATTCTCTTACTGTCATGCCAT
CCGTAAGATGCTTTTCTGTGACTGGTGAGTACTCAACCAAGTCATTCTGAGAATAGTGTATGCGGCGACC
GAGTTGCTCTTGCCCGGCGTCAACACGGGATAATACCGCGCCACATAGCAGAACTTTAAAAGTGCTCATC
ATTGGAAAACGTTCTTCGGGGCGAAAACTCTCAAGGATCTTACCGCTGTTGAGATCCAGTTCGATGTAAC
CCACTCGTGCACCCAACTGATCTTCAGCATCTTTTACTTTCACCAGCGTTTCTGGGTGAGCAAAAACAGG
AAGGCAAAATGCCGCAAAAAAGGGAATAAGGGCGACACGGAAATGTTGAATACTCATACTCTTCCTTTTT
CAATATTATTGAAGCATTTATCAGGGTTATTGTCTCATGAGCGGATACATATTTGAATGTATTTAGAAAA
ATAAACAAATAGGGGTTCCGCGCACATTTCCCCGAAAAGTGCCACCTGACGTCTAAGAAACCATTATTAT
CATGACATTAACCTATAAAAATAGGCGTATCACGAGGCCCTTTCGTCTTCAAGAATTCATACCAGATCAC
CGAAAACTGTCCTCCAAATGTGTCCCCCTCACACTCCCAAATTCGCGGGCTTCTGCCTCTTAGACCACTC
TACCCTATTCCCCACACTCACCGGAGCCAAAGCCGCGGCCCTTCCGTTTCTTTGCT
